Addgene plasmid #35872: Wnt3 STOP
Depositing lab: Marian Waterman. Depositing organization: University of California, Irvine. Publication: A uniform human Wnt expression library reveals a shared secretory pathway and unique signaling activities. Najdi R, Proffitt K, Sprowl S, Kaur S, Yu J, Covey TM, Virshup DM, Waterman ML. Differentiation. 2012 Sep;84(2):203-13. doi: 10.1016/j.diff.2012.06.004. Epub 2012 Jul 9. PubMed 22784633.
Backbone
  Vector backbone: pENTR/D-TOPO
  Backbone manufacturer: Invitrogen
  Backbone size w/o insert (bp): 2580
  Vector type: Entry Vector
Growth in bacteria
  Bacterial resistance: Kanamycin, 50 μg/mL
  Growth temperature: 37°C
  Growth strain: DH5alpha
  Copy number: High Copy
Gene/Insert
  Gene/Insert name: Wnt3 (alt name: Wnt3)
  Species: H. sapiens (human)
  Insert size (bp): 1074
  Mutation: None
  Entrez Gene: WNT3 (a.k.a. INT4, TETAMS)
  Cloning method: Restriction Enzyme
  Sequencing primers: 5′ M13 (-20)-FWD; 3′ M13-Reverse
Terms and licenses: Academic/Nonprofit Terms; Industry Terms: Not Available to Industry
How to cite: Wnt3 STOP was a gift from Marian Waterman (Addgene plasmid # 35872 ; http://n2t.net/addgene:35872 ; RRID:Addgene_35872)
