[The description below was written by a language model from this plasmid's Addgene catalogue record and pLannotate feature annotations shown in this document.]
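Description:
Wnt3 STOP is a Gateway entry clone built on the pENTR/D-TOPO backbone and carrying the human WNT3 coding sequence. It has no eukaryotic promoter of its own and is not an expression construct. It is maintained in E. coli as a high-copy plasmid through a ColE1/pUC-type origin and is selected with kanamycin via the aph(3')-Ia (KanR) gene. The full depositor sequence is about 3.65 kb, consistent with the recorded backbone and an insert of roughly 1.07 kb.

The WNT3 open reading frame, recorded as unmutated, sits between attL1 and attL2, the recombination sites used in the Gateway LR reaction. This lets the gene be moved directionally and in frame into any attR-containing destination vector, which then supplies the promoter, tags and selection suited to the target host. The name suggests that the native stop codon is retained, so the protein would be made without a C-terminal fusion after transfer, although the record does not say this explicitly. The rrnB T1 and T2 terminators upstream of attL1 shield the insert from read-through transcription in bacteria. A T7 promoter lies just beyond attL2, pointing back toward the insert, so it would give antisense transcripts in vitro. The short lacI and lacZα fragments are backbone remnants with no functional role, and M13 forward and reverse primer sites flank the cassette for sequencing.

WNT3 encodes a secreted frizzled ligand acting in canonical Wnt/TCF-LEF signalling. The plasmid belongs to a uniform human Wnt library made to compare the secretion and signalling activities of Wnt family members.
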