Features (pLannotate 1.2.2; 10 found; start..end, strand, type, name):
    121..213     +  CDS            lacI (fragment): lac repressor; lacI; The lac repressor binds to the lac operator to inhibit transcription in E. coli. This inhibition can be relieved by adding lactose or isopropyl-β-D-thiogalactopyranoside (IPTG).
    268..295     -  terminator     rrnB T2 terminator: transcription terminator T2 from the E. coli rrnB gene
    427..470     +  terminator     rrnB T1 terminator: Escherichia coli rrnB; transcription terminator T1 from the E. coli rrnB gene
    517..553     -  CDS            lacZα (fragment): LacZα fragment of β-galactosidase; lacZ fragment
    569..668     +  protein_bind   attL1: mutant version of attL; recombination site for the Gateway® LR reaction LR Clonase™
    689..1753    +  CDS            WNT3: WNT3_HUMAN - Also known as INT4. Experimental evidence at protein level: Swiss-Prot protein existence level 1. Ligand for members of the frizzled family of seven transmembrane receptors (Probable). Functions in the canonical Wnt signaling pathway that results in activation of transcription factors of the TCF/LEF family (PubMed:26902720). Required for normal gastrulation, formation of the primitive streak, and for the formation of the mesoderm during early embryogenesis. Required for normal formation of the apical ectodermal ridge (By similarity). Required for normal embryonic development, and
   1779..1878    -  protein_bind   attL2: mutant version of attL; recombination site for the Gateway® LR reaction LR Clonase™
   1896..1914    -  promoter       T7 promoter: promoter for bacteriophage T7 RNA polymerase
   2048..2857    +  CDS            KanR: aminoglycoside phosphotransferase; aph(3')-Ia; confers resistance to kanamycin in bacteria or G418 (Geneticin®) in eukaryotes
   3004..3592    +  rep_origin     ori: high-copy-number ColE1/pMB1/pBR322/pUC origin of replication
>Addgene plasmid #35872 | Wnt3 STOP | depositor full sequence | sequence record 44138 | Wnt3 STOP sequence 3654 bps
CTTTCCTGCGTTATCCCCTGATTCTGTGGATAACCGTATTACCGCCTTTGAGTGAGCTGATACCGCTCGC
CGCAGCCGAACGACCGAGCGCAGCGAGTCAGTGAGCGAGGAAGCGGAAGAGCGCCCAATACGCAAACCGC
CTCTCCCCGCGCGTTGGCCGATTCATTAATGCAGCTGGCACGACAGGTTTCCCGACTGGAAAGCGGGCAG
TGAGCGCAACGCAATTAATACGCGTACCGCTAGCCAGGAAGAGTTTGTAGAAACGCAAAAAGGCCATCCG
TCAGGATGGCCTTCTGCTTAGTTTGATGCCTGGCAGTTTATGGCGGGCGTCCTGCCCGCCACCCTCCGGG
CCGTTGCTTCACAACGTTCAAATCCGCTCCCGGCGGATTTGTCCTACTCAGGAGAGCGTTCACCGACAAA
CAACAGATAAAACGAAAGGCCCAGTCTTCCGACTGAGCCTTTCGTTTTATTTGATGCCTGGCAGTTCCCT
ACTCTCGCGTTAACGCTAGCATGGATGTTTTCCCAGTCACGACGTTGTAAAACGACGGCCAGTCTTAAGC
TCGGGCCCCAAATAATGATTTTATTTTGACTGATAGTGACCTGTTCGTTGCAACAAATTGATGAGCAATG
CTTTTTTATAATGCCAACTTTGTACAAAAAAGCAGGCTCCGCGGCCGCCCCCTTCACCATGGAGCCCCAC
CTGCTCGGGCTGCTCCTCGGCCTCCTGCTCGGTGGCACCAGGGTCCTCGCTGGCTACCCAATTTGGTGGT
CCCTGGCCCTGGGCCAGCAGTACACATCTCTGGGCTCACAGCCCCTGCTCTGCGGCTCCATCCCAGGCCT
GGTCCCCAAGCAACTGCGCTTCTGCCGCAATTACATCGAGATCATGCCCAGCGTGGCCGAGGGCGTGAAG
CTGGGCATCCAGGAGTGCCAGCACCAGTTCCGGGGCCGCCGCTGGAACTGCACCACCATAGATGACAGCC
TGGCCATCTTTGGGCCCGTCCTCGACAAAGCCACCCGCGAGTCGGCCTTCGTTCACGCCATCGCCTCGGC
CGGCGTGGCCTTCGCCGTCACCCGCTCCTGCGCCGAGGGCACCTCCACCATTTGCGGCTGTGACTCGCAT
CATAAGGGGCCGCCTGGCGAAGGCTGGAAGTGGGGCGGCTGCAGCGAGGACGCTGACTTCGGCGTGTTAG
TGTCCAGGGAGTTCGCGGATGCGCGCGAGAACAGGCCGGACGCGCGCTCGGCCATGAACAAGCACAACAA
CGAGGCGGGCCGCACGACTATCCTGGACCACATGCACCTCAAATGCAAGTGCCACGGGCTGTCGGGCAGC
TGTGAGGTGAAGACCTGCTGGTGGGCGCAGCCTGACTTCCGTGCCATCGGTGACTTCCTCAAGGACAAGT
ATGACAGCGCCTCGGAGATGGTAGTAGAGAAGCACCGTGAGTCCCGAGGCTGGGTGGAGACCCTCCGGGC
CAAGTACTCGCTCTTCAAGCCACCCACGGAGAGGGACCTGGTCTACTACGAGAACTCCCCCAACTTTTGT
GAGCCCAACCCAGAGACGGGTTCCTTTGGCACAAGGGACCGGACTTGCAATGTCACCTCCCACGGCATCG
ATGGCTGCGATCTGCTCTGCTGTGGCCGGGGCCACAACACGAGGACGGAGAAGCGGAAGGAAAAATGCCA
CTGCATCTTCCACTGGTGCTGCTACGTCAGCTGCCAGGAGTGTATTCGCATCTACGACGTGCACACCTGC
AAGTGAATTCTGAAGGGTGGGCGCGCCGACCCAGCTTTCTTGTACAAAGTTGGCATTATAAGAAAGCATT
GCTTATCAATTTGTTGCAACGAACAGGTCACTATCAGTCAAAATAAAATCATTATTTGCCATCCAGCTGA
TATCCCCTATAGTGAGTCGTATTACATGGTCATAGCTGTTTCCTGGCAGCTCTGGCCCGTGTCTCAAAAT
CTCTGATGTTACATTGCACAAGATAAAAATATATCATCATGAACAATAAAACTGTCTGCTTACATAAACA
GTAATACAAGGGGTGTTATGAGCCATATTCAACGGGAAACGTCGAGGCCGCGATTAAATTCCAACATGGA
TGCTGATTTATATGGGTATAAATGGGCTCGCGATAATGTCGGGCAATCAGGTGCGACAATCTATCGCTTG
TATGGGAAGCCCGATGCGCCAGAGTTGTTTCTGAAACATGGCAAAGGTAGCGTTGCCAATGATGTTACAG
ATGAGATGGTCAGACTAAACTGGCTGACGGAATTTATGCCTCTTCCGACCATCAAGCATTTTATCCGTAC
TCCTGATGATGCATGGTTACTCACCACTGCGATCCCCGGAAAAACAGCATTCCAGGTATTAGAAGAATAT
CCTGATTCAGGTGAAAATATTGTTGATGCGCTGGCAGTGTTCCTGCGCCGGTTGCATTCGATTCCTGTTT
GTAATTGTCCTTTTAACAGCGATCGCGTATTTCGTCTCGCTCAGGCGCAATCACGAATGAATAACGGTTT
GGTTGATGCGAGTGATTTTGATGACGAGCGTAATGGCTGGCCTGTTGAACAAGTCTGGAAAGAAATGCAT
AAACTTTTGCCATTCTCACCGGATTCAGTCGTCACTCATGGTGATTTCTCACTTGATAACCTTATTTTTG
ACGAGGGGAAATTAATAGGTTGTATTGATGTTGGACGAGTCGGAATCGCAGACCGATACCAGGATCTTGC
CATCCTATGGAACTGCCTCGGTGAGTTTTCTCCTTCATTACAGAAACGGCTTTTTCAAAAATATGGTATT
GATAATCCTGATATGAATAAATTGCAGTTTCATTTGATGCTCGATGAGTTTTTCTAATCAGAATTGGTTA
ATTGGTTGTAACACTGGCAGAGCATTACGCTGACTTGACGGGACGGCGCAAGCTCATGACCAAAATCCCT
TAACGTGAGTTACGCGTCGTTCCACTGAGCGTCAGACCCCGTAGAAAAGATCAAAGGATCTTCTTGAGAT
CCTTTTTTTCTGCGCGTAATCTGCTGCTTGCAAACAAAAAAACCACCGCTACCAGCGGTGGTTTGTTTGC
CGGATCAAGAGCTACCAACTCTTTTTCCGAAGGTAACTGGCTTCAGCAGAGCGCAGATACCAAATACTGT
CCTTCTAGTGTAGCCGTAGTTAGGCCACCACTTCAAGAACTCTGTAGCACCGCCTACATACCTCGCTCTG
CTAATCCTGTTACCAGTGGCTGCTGCCAGTGGCGATAAGTCGTGTCTTACCGGGTTGGACTCAAGACGAT
AGTTACCGGATAAGGCGCAGCGGTCGGGCTGAACGGGGGGTTCGTGCACACAGCCCAGCTTGGAGCGAAC
GACCTACACCGAACTGAGATACCTACAGCGTGAGCATTGAGAAAGCGCCACGCTTCCCGAAGGGAGAAAG
GCGGACAGGTATCCGGTAAGCGGCAGGGTCGGAACAGGAGAGCGCACGAGGGAGCTTCCAGGGGGAAACG
CCTGGTATCTTTATAGTCCTGTCGGGTTTCGCCACCTCTGACTTGAGCGTCGATTTTTGTGATGCTCGTC
AGGGGGGCGGAGCCTATGGAAAAACGCCAGCAACGCGGCCTTTTTACGGTTCCTGGCCTTTTGCTGGCCT
TTTGCTCACATGTT
