>Addgene plasmid #35872 | Wnt3 STOP | addgene partial sequence | sequence record 44601 | M13rev
TCAGCTGGATGGCAAATAATGATTTTATTTTGACTGATAGTGACCTGTTCGTTGCAACAAATTGATAAGC
AATGCTTTCTTATAATGCCAACTTTGTACAAGAAAGCTGGGTCGGCGCGCCCACCCTTCAGAATTCACTT
GCAGGTGTGCACGTCGTAGATGCGAATACACTCCTGGCAGCTGACGTAGCAGCACCAGTGGAAGATGCAG
TGGCATTTTTCCTTCCGCTTCTCCGTCCTCGTGTTGTGGCCCCGGCCACAGCAGAGCAGATCGCAGCCAT
CGATGCCGTGGGAGGTGACATTGCAAGTCCGGTCCCTTGTGCCAAAGGAACCCGTCTCTGGGTTGGGCTC
ACAAAAGTTGGGGGAGTTCTCGTAGTAGACCAGGTCCCTCTCCGTGGGTGGCTTGAAGAGCGAGTACTTG
GCCCGGAGGGTCTCCACCCAGCCTCGGGACTCACGGTGCTTCTCTACTACCATCTCCGAGGCGCTGTCAT
ACTTGTCCTTGAGGAAGTCACCGATGGCACGGAAGTCAGGCTGCGCCCACCAGCAGGTCTTCACCTCACA
GCTGCCCGACAGCCCGTGGCACTTGCATTTGAGGTGCATGTGGTCCAGGATAGTCGTGCGGCCCGCCTCG
TTGTTGTGCTTGTTCATGGCCGAGCGCGCGTCCGGCCTGTTCTCGCGCGCATCCGCGAACTCCCTGGACA
CTAACACGCCGAAGTCAGCGTCCTCGCTGCAGCCGCCCCACTTCCAGCCTTCGCCAGGCGGCCCCTTATG
ATGCGAGTCACAGCCGCAAATGGTGGAGGTGCCCTCGGCGCAGGAGCGGG
